Addgene plasmid #126226: pGWB14-LYX008
Purpose: With a Nicotiana benthamiana transcription factor in PGWB14 backbone, for Agrobacterium mediated transient or stable expression corresponding transcription factor fused with a C-terminal HA tag.
Depositing lab: Silin Zhong. Depositing organization: Chinese University of Hong Kong.
Backbone
  Vector backbone: pGWB14
  Vector type: Plant Expression
  Selectable markers: Hygromycin
Growth in bacteria
  Bacterial resistance: Kanamycin, 50 μg/mL
  Growth temperature: 37°C
  Growth strain: DH5alpha
  Copy number: Low Copy
Gene/Insert
  Gene/Insert name: Niben101Scf13779g00003.1
  Species: Nicotiana benthamiana
  Promoter: CaMV 35S
  Tag / fusion protein: HA (C terminal on insert)
  Cloning method: Gibson Cloning
Terms and licenses: Academic/Nonprofit Terms; Industry Terms: Not Available to Industry
How to cite: pGWB14-LYX008 was a gift from Silin Zhong (Addgene plasmid # 126226 ; http://n2t.net/addgene:126226 ; RRID:Addgene_126226)
