[The description below was written by a language model from this plasmid's Addgene catalogue record and pLannotate feature annotations shown in this document.]
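Description:
pGWB14-LYX008 is a plant binary expression vector built on the Gateway-derived pGWB14 backbone and intended for Agrobacterium-mediated transient or stable expression in plants. It is a low-copy, broad-host-range plasmid. The feature table shows an IncP-type replicon (oriV with the trfA replication protein) together with oriT and traJ for mobilisation, which allows maintenance in both E. coli and Agrobacterium. Bacterial selection is by kanamycin (an aphA-3 KanR gene). Various fragments (tetracycline resistance genes, a ColE1 ori fragment, IS1, lacZα, M13 ori) are annotated as well and appear to be backbone remnants.

Three cassettes lie between the nopaline-type right and left T-DNA border repeats. The main payload is the Nicotiana benthamiana gene model Niben101Scf13779g00003.1, recorded as a transcription factor. It is driven by the CaMV 35S promoter, flanked by attB1 and attB2 sites, and fused at its C terminus to a 3xHA epitope tag ahead of a NOS terminator. Part of the insert is annotated by homology to Arabidopsis ERF11, which suggests an AP2/ERF-family protein, although the catalogue entry does not name the family. The record gives Gibson assembly as the cloning method.

Upstream, a second 35S promoter drives the tomato bushy stunt virus P19 silencing suppressor with a CaMV poly(A) signal. This element is not mentioned in the catalogue fields, but it would be expected to boost transient expression by blocking post-transcriptional gene silencing. A third 35S-driven cassette encodes hygromycin phosphotransferase for selecting stable transformants. The HA tag allows detection or immunoprecipitation of the expressed factor.
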