Features (pLannotate 1.2.2; 36 found; start..end, strand, type, name):
      3..89      -  CDS            traI (fragment): TRAI6_ECOLX - Experimental evidence at protein level: Swiss-Prot protein existence level 1. The initiation process of transfer DNA synthesis requires the interaction of at least three plasmid-specific components (TraH, I, and J) at the transfer origin resulting in the assembly of a specialised nucleoprotein complex - the relaxosome. Site- and strand-specific cleavage at the transfer origin is dependent on TraI and TraJ. From Escherichia coli.
    127..498     -  CDS            traJ: oriT-recognizing protein; traJ
    531..640     -  oriT           oriT: incP origin of transfer
    772..962     +  rep_origin     ori (fragment): high-copy-number ColE1/pMB1/pBR322/pUC origin of replication
   1321..1971    -  CDS            TetR: tetracycline resistance regulatory protein; tetR
   2077..2326    +  CDS            TcR (fragment): tetracycline efflux protein; tetA; confers resistance to tetracycline
   2436..2460    -  misc_feature   RB T-DNA repeat: right border repeat from nopaline C58 T-DNA
   2490..2508    +  misc_feature   MCS (fragment): pUC18/19 multiple cloning site
   2559..2904    +  promoter       CaMV 35S promoter: strong constitutive promoter from cauliflower mosaic virus
   2856..2902    +  promoter       minimal CaMV 35S promoter: minimal 35S promoter from cauliflower mosaic virus
   2914..2932    -  misc_feature   MCS (fragment): pUC18/19 multiple cloning site
   2943..3458    +  CDS            P19_TBSVC: Experimental evidence at protein level: Swiss-Prot protein existence level 1. Acts as a suppressor of RNA-mediated gene silencing, also known as post-transcriptional gene silencing (PTGS), a mechanism of plant viral defense that limits the accumulation of viral RNAs. Binds to short interfering RNAs (siRNAs) with high affinity. Acts as a molecular caliper to specifically select siRNAs based on the length of the duplex region of the RNA (By similarity). From Tomato bushy stunt virus (strain Cherry) (TBSV).
   3531..3707    +  polyA_signal   CaMV poly(A) signal: cauliflower mosaic virus polyadenylation signal
   4210..4551    +  promoter       CaMV 35S promoter: strong constitutive promoter from cauliflower mosaic virus
   4577..4601    +  protein_bind   attB1: mutant version of attB; recombination site for the Gateway® BP reaction BP Clonase™
   4613..4927    +  CDS            ERF11 (fragment): ERF76_ARATH - Also known as ERF-11, ERF076. Experimental evidence at protein level: Swiss-Prot protein existence level 1. Involved in the regulation of gene expression by stress factors and by components of stress signal transduction pathways. Transcription factor that binds to the GCC-box pathogenesis-related promoter element. Acts as a transcriptional inhibitor and may regulate other AtERFs (By similarity). From Arabidopsis thaliana (Mouse-ear cress).
   5313..5337    -  protein_bind   attB2: mutant version of attB; recombination site for the Gateway® BP reaction BP Clonase™
   5366..5455    +  CDS            3xHA: three tandem HA epitope tags
   5489..5741    +  terminator     NOS terminator: nopaline synthase terminator and poly(A) signal
   6170..6422    -  terminator     NOS terminator: nopaline synthase terminator and poly(A) signal
   6446..6874    -  CDS            nos (fragment): DHNO_AGRT7 - Protein inferred from homology: Swiss-Prot protein existence level 3. From Agrobacterium tumefaciens (strain T37).
   6890..7915    -  CDS            HygR: aminoglycoside phosphotransferase from E. coli; aph(4)-Ia; confers resistance to hygromycin
   7925..8269    -  promoter       CaMV 35S promoter: strong constitutive promoter from cauliflower mosaic virus
   7926..7972    -  promoter       minimal CaMV 35S promoter: minimal 35S promoter from cauliflower mosaic virus
   8407..8562    +  CDS            lacZα (fragment) (sequence partly withheld): LacZα fragment of β-galactosidase; lacZ fragment
   8560..8860    +  rep_origin     M13 ori (fragment) (sequence partly withheld): M13 bacteriophage origin of replication; arrow indicates direction of (+) strand synthesis
   8861..8991    +  CDS            lacI (fragment): lac repressor; lacI; The lac repressor binds to the lac operator to inhibit transcription in E. coli. This inhibition can be relieved by adding lactose or isopropyl-β-D-thiogalactopyranoside (IPTG).
   9045..9069    -  misc_feature   LB T-DNA repeat: left border repeat from nopaline C58 T-DNA
  10526..10645   -  CDS            tetR (fragment): TETR1_ECOLX - Experimental evidence at protein level: Swiss-Prot protein existence level 1. TetR is the repressor of the tetracycline resistance element; its N-terminal region forms a helix-turn-helix structure and binds DNA. Binding of tetracycline to TetR reduces the repressor affinity for the tetracycline resistance gene (tetA) promoter operator sites. From Escherichia coli.
  10665..11813   -  CDS            trfA: trans-acting replication protein that binds to and activates oriV
  12112..12906   -  CDS            KanR: aminoglycoside phosphotransferase; aphA-3; confers resistance to kanamycin
  13098..13865   +  mobile_element IS1: prokaryotic transposable element IS1
  13874..14023   -  CDS            satA (fragment): STA_BACSU - Also known as yyaR. Experimental evidence at protein level: Swiss-Prot protein existence level 1. Involved in resistance to streptothricin, a broad-spectrum antibiotic produced by streptomycetes. Detoxifies streptothricin via acetylation of the beta amino group of the first beta-lysyl moiety of streptothricin. From Bacillus subtilis (strain 168).
  14022..14216   -  CDS            satA (fragment): STA_BACSU - Also known as yyaR. Experimental evidence at protein level: Swiss-Prot protein existence level 1. Involved in resistance to streptothricin, a broad-spectrum antibiotic produced by streptomycetes. Detoxifies streptothricin via acetylation of the beta amino group of the first beta-lysyl moiety of streptothricin. From Bacillus subtilis (strain 168).
  14219..14494   -  CDS            klaC (fragment): KLAC_ECOLX - Also known as telB. Protein predicted: Swiss-Prot protein existence level 4. Belongs to the kla operon, which is associated with cryptic tellurite resistance, and IncW plasmid fertility inhibition. From Escherichia coli.
  14558..15189   -  rep_origin     oriV: incP origin of replication
>Addgene plasmid #126226 | pGWB14-LYX008 | addgene full sequence | sequence record 246260 | Addgene NGS Result
TCGGTCTTGCCTTGCTCGTCGGTGATGTACTTCACCAGCTCCGCGAAGTCGCTCTTCTTGATGGAGCGCA
TGGGGACGTGCTTGGCAATCACGCGCACCCCCCGGCCGTTTTAGCGGCTAAAAAAGTCATGGCTCTGCCC
TCGGGCGGACCACGCCCATCATGACCTTGCCAAGCTCGTCCTGCTTCTCTTCGATCTTCGCCAGCAGGGC
GAGGATCGTGGCATCACCGAACCGCGCCGTGCGCGGGTCGTCGGTGAGCCAGAGTTTCAGCAGGCCGCCC
AGGCGGCCCAGGTCGCCATTGATGCGGGCCAGCTCGCGGACGTGCTCATAGTCCACGACGCCCGTGATTT
TGTAGCCCTGGCCGACGGCCAGCAGGTAGGCCGACAGGCTCATGCCGGCCGCCGCCGCCTTTTCCTCAAT
CGCTCTTCGTTCGTCTGGAAGGCAGTACACCTTGATAGGTGGGCTGCCCTTCCTGGTTGGCTTGGTTTCA
TCAGCCATCCGCTTGCCCTCATCTGTTACGCCGGCGGTAGCCGGCCAGCCTCGCAGAGCAGGATTCCCGT
TGAGCACCGCCAGGTGCGAATAAGGGACAGTGAAGAAGGAACACCCGCTCGCGGGTGGGCCTACTTCACC
TATCCTGCCCGGCTGACGCCGTTGGATACACCAAGGAAAGTCTACACGAACCCTTTGGCAAAATCCTGTA
TATCGTGCGAAAAAGGATGGATATACCGAAAAAATCGCTATAATGACCCCGAAGCAGGGTTATGCAGCGG
AAAAGCGCCACGCTTCCCGAAGGGAGAAAGGCGGACAGGTATCCGGTAAGCGGCAGGGTCGGAACAGGAG
AGCGCACGAGGGAGCTTCCAGGGGGAAACGCCTGGTATCTTTATAGTCCTGTCGGGTTTCGCCACCTCTG
ACTTGAGCGTCGATTTTTGTGATGCTCGTCAGGGGGGCGGAGCCTATGGAAAAACGCCAGCAACGCGGCC
TTTTTACGGTTCCTGGCCTTTTGCTGGCCTTTTGCTCACATGTTCTTTCCTGCGTTATCCCCTGATTCTG
TGGATAACCGTATTACCGCCTTTGAGTGAGCTGATACCGCTCGCCGCAGCCGAACGACCGAGCGCAGCGA
GTCAGTGAGCGAGGAAGCGGAAGAGCGCCAGAAGGCCGCCAGAGAGGCCGAGCGCGGCCGTGAGGCTTGG
ACGCTAGGGCAGGGCATGAAAAAGCCCGTAGCGGGCTGCTACGGGCGTCTGACGCGGTGGAAAGGGGGAG
GGGATGTTGTCTACATGGCTCTGCTGTAGTGAGTGGGTTGCGCTCCGGCAGCGGTCCTGATCAATCGTCA
CCCTTTCTCGGTCCTTCAACGTTCCTGACAACGAGCCTCCTTTTCGCCAATCCATCGACAATCACCGCGA
GTCCCTGCTCGAACGCTGCGTCCGGACCGGCTTCGTCGAAGGCGTCTATCGCGGCCCGCAACAGCGGCGA
GAGCGGAGCCTGTTCAACGGTGCCGCCGCGCTCGCCGGCATCGCTGTCGCCGGCCTGCTCCTCAAGCACG
GCCCCAACAGTGAAGTAGCTGATTGTCATCAGCGCATTGACGGCGTCCCCGGCCGAAAAACCCGCCTCGC
AGAGGAAGCGAAGCTGCGCGTCGGCCGTTTCCATCTGCGGTGCGCCCGGTCGCGTGCCGGCATGGATGCG
CGCGCCATCGCGGTAGGCGAGCAGCGCCTGCCTGAAGCTGCGGGCATTCCCGATCAGAAATGAGCGCCAG
TCGTCGTCGGCTCTCGGCACCGAATGCGTATGATTCTCCGCCAGCATGGCTTCGGCCAGTGCGTCGAGCA
GCGCCCGCTTGTTCCTGAAGTGCCAGTAAAGCGCCGGCTGCTGAACCCCCAACCGTTCCGCCAGTTTGCG
TGTCGTCAGACCGTCTACGCCGACCTCGTTCAACAGGTCCAGGGCGGCACGGATCACTGTATTCGGCTGC
AACTTTGTCATGCTTGACACTTTATCACTGATAAACATAATATGTCCACCAACTTATCAGTGATAAAGAA
TCCGCGCGTTCAATCGGACCAGCGGAGGCTGGTCCGGAGGCCAGACGTGAAACCCAACATACCCCTGATC
GTAATTCTGAGCACTGTCGCGCTCGACGCTGTCGGCATCGGCCTGATTATGCCGGTGCTGCCGGGCCTCC
TGCGCGATCTGGTTCACTCGAACGACGTCACCGCCCACTATGGCATTCTGCTGGCGCTGTATGCGTTGGT
GCAATTTGCCTGCGCACCTGTGCTGGGCGCGCTGTCGGATCGTTTCGGGCGGCGGCCAATCTTGCTCGTC
TCGCTGGCCGGCGCCAGATCTGGGGAACCCTGTGGTTGGCATGCACATACAAATGGACGAACGGATAAAC
CTTTTCACGCCCTTTTAAATATCCGATTATTCTAATAAACGCTCTTTTCTCTTAGGTTTACCCGCCAATA
TATCCTGTCAAACACTGATAGTTTAAACGTTGCGATTAAGAATTCGAGCTCGGTACCCCCCTACTCCAAA
AATGTCAAAGATACAGTCTCAGAAGACCAAAGGGCTATTGAGACTTTTCAACAAAGGGTAATTTCGGGAA
ACCTCCTCGGATTCCATTGCCCAGCTATCTGTCACTTCATCGAAAGGACAGTAGAAAAGGAAGGTGGCTC
CTACAAATGCCATCATTGCGATAAAGGAAAGGCTATCATTCAAGATGCCTCTGCCGACAGTGGTCCCAAA
GATGGACCCCCACCCACGAGGAGCATCGTGGAAAAAGAAGACGTTCCAACCACGTCTTCAAAGCAAGTGG
ATTGATGTGACATCTCCACTGACGTAAGGGATGACGCACAATCCCACTATCCTTCGCAAGACCCTTCCTC
TATATAAGGAAGTTCATTTCATTTGGAGAGGACAGCCCAAGCTTCGACTCTAGAGGATCCCCTTAAATCG
ATATGGAACGAGCTATACAAGGAAACGACGCTAGGGAACAAGCTAACAGTGAACGTTGGGATGGAGGATC
AGGAGGTACCACTTCTCCCTTCAAACTTCCTGACGAAAGTCCGAGTTGGACTGAGTGGCGGCTACATAAC
GATGAGACGAATTCGAATCAAGATAATCCCCTTGGTTTCAAGGAAAGCTGGGGTTTCGGGAAAGTTGTAT
TTAAGAGATATCTCAGATACGACAGGACGGAAGCTTCACTGCACAGAGTCCTTGGATCTTGGACGGGAGA
TTCGGTTAACTATGCAGCATCTCGATTTTTCGGTTTCGACCAGATCGGATGTACCTATAGTATTCGGTTT
CGAGGAGTTAGTATCACCGTTTCTGGAGGGTCTCGAACTCTTCAGCATCTCTGTGAGATGGCAATTCGGT
CTAAGCAAGAACTGCTACAGCTTGCCCCAATCGAAGTGGAAAGTAATGTATCAAGAGGATGCCCTGAAGG
TACTCAAACCTTCGAAAAAGAAAGCGAGTAAGTCGAGGGCGAGCTCGAATTCGGTACGCTGAAATCACCA
GTCTCTCTCTACAAATCTATCTCTCTCTATTTTCTCCATAAATAATGTGTGAGTAGTTTCCCGATAAGGG
AAATTAGGGTTCTTATAGGGTTTCGCTCATGTGTTGAGCATATAAGAAACCCTTAGTATGTATTTGTATT
TGTAAAATACTTCTATCAATAAAATTTCTAATTCCTAAAACCAAAATCCAGTACTAAAATCCAGATCTCC
CTGCAGGTCCCCAGATTAGCCTTTTCAATTTCAGAAAGAATGCTAACCCACAGATGGTTAGAGAGGCTTA
CGCAGCAGGTCTCATCAAGACGATCTACCCGAGCAATAATCTCCAGGAAATCAAATACCTTCCCAAGAAG
GTTAAAGATGCAGTCAAAAGATTCAGGACTAACTGCATCAAGAACACAGAGAAAGATATATTTCTCAAGA
TCAGAAGTACTATTCCAGTATGGACGATTCAAGGCTTGCTTCACAAACCAAGGCAAGTAATAGAGATTGG
AGTCTCTAAAAAGGTAGTTCCCACTGAATCAAAGGCCATGGAGTCAAAGATTCAAATAGAGGACCTAACA
GAACTCGCCGTAAAGACTGGCGAACAGTTCATACAGAGTCTCTTACGACTCAATGACAAGAAGAAAATCT
TCGTCAACATGGTGGAGCACGACACACTTGTCTACTCCAAAAATATCAAAGATACAGTCTCAGAAGACCA
AAGGGCAATTGAGACTTTTCAACAAAGGGTAATATCCGGAAACCTCCTCGGATTCCATTGCCCAGCTATC
TGTCACTTTATTGTGAAGATAGTGGAAAAGGAAGGTGGCTCCTACAAATGCCATCATTGCGATAAAGGAA
AGGCCATCGTTGAAGATGCCTCTGCCGACAGTGGTCCCAAAGATGGACCCCCACCCACGAGGAGCATCGT
GGAAAAAGAAGACGTTCCAACCACGTCTTCAAAGCAAGTGGATTGATGTGATATCTCCACTGACGTAAGG
GATGACGCACAATCCCACTATCCTTCGCAAGACCCTTCCTCTATATAAGGAAGTTCATTTCATTTGGAGA
GAACACGGGGGACTCTAGAGTTATCAACAAGTTTGTACAAAAAAGCAGGCTCCACCACTAGTATGGCGCC
GAAAGAAAAAGGTACGGCGGCGGGGAAAGTGAACGGTGTTTCAAAGGAGGTGCATTATAGAGGTGTACGA
AAAAGGCCTTGGGGGAGATATGCAGCGGAAATTAGAGATCCGGGGAAAAAGAGCCGTGTTTGGCTTGGCA
CCTTTGATACGGCGGAGGACGCCGCCAGAGCTTATGATGCGGCGGCGAGAGAATTTCGCGGAACTAAAGC
GAAGACGAATTTTCTGGTTTTAGAGCAGGAGAATGTAAAATTAGCTAATGGAAATCGGAGTCCGAGCTAC
AGCAGTACCGTTGAGAACTCGCCGCCGGTTATGCCGGAGAACTCGCCGCCGGCAGTCATTTTGGACACGT
CGCCGTTGGATCTCAGCCTCGGTGGATCCGGTAGTTTATTTAGCAACGGTGTGGGTAGGTTTTTGTTCCA
GAACCATCTGTTTCATGGTTCTCCGGTCGCCGGAGGTGTGACATCGGTGAATCATATGTACTATTTGGAA
GCTGTACAACGAGAGCAAGTGATTTCTTCATATAAAAAGAGTTGCCGGACAACGGCGGAGTTTATCGCCG
GTTGCGGTGGAGGCGCCTCAGGCGAGTCCGACTCTTCGTCGGTGATTGATTTTATGGGGCACGATCTAAA
GCCCACAACCAGGCCCATTAATCTCGACCTCAATCTTCCTCCGCCGGAAAACATGCCCGGGGACCCAGCT
TTCTTGTACAAAGTGGTTGATAACAGCGGGTTAATTAACATCTTTTACCCATACGATGTTCCTGACTATG
CGGGCTATCCCTATGACGTCCCGGACTATGCAGGATCCTATCCATATGACGTTCCAGATTACGCTGCTCA
GTGCAGCGCTTAGAGCTCGAATTTCCCCGATCGTTCAAACATTTGGCAATAAAGTTTCTTAAGATTGAAT
CCTGTTGCCGGTCTTGCGATGATTATCATATAATTTCTGTTGAATTACGTTAAGCATGTAATAATTAACA
TGTAATGCATGACGTTATTTATGAGATGGGTTTTTATGATTAGAGTCCCGCAATTATACATTTAATACGC
GATAGAAAACAAAATATAGCGCGCAAACTAGGATAAATTATCGCGCGCGGTGTCATCTATGTTACTAGAT
CGGGAATTAGCTTCATCAACGCAAGACATGCGCACGACCGTCTGACAGGAGAGGAATTTCCGACGAGCAC
AGAAAGGACTTGCTCTTGGACGTAGGCCTATTTCTCAGGCACATGTATCAAGTGTTCGGACGTGGGTTTT
CGATGGTGTATCAGCCGCCGCCAACTGGGAGATGAGGAGGCTTTCTTGGGGGGCAGTCAGCAGTTCATTT
CACAAGACAGAGGAACTTGTAAGGAGATGCACTGATTTATCTTGGCGCAAACCAGCAGGACGAATTAGTG
GGAATAGCCCGCGAATATCTAAGTTATGCCTGTCGGCATGAGCAGAAACTTCCAATTCGAAACAGTTTGG
AGAGGTTGTTTTTGGGCATACCTTTTGTTAGTCAGCCTCTCGATTGCTCATCGTCATTACACAGTACCGA
AGTTTGATCGATCTAGTAACATAGATGACACCGCGCGCGATAATTTATCCTAGTTTGCGCGCTATATTTT
GTTTTCTATCGCGTATTAAATGTATAATTGCGGGACTCTAATCATAAAAACCCATCTCATAAATAACGTC
ATGCATTACATGTTAATTATTACATGCTTAACGTAATTCAACAGAAATTATATGATAATCATCGCAAGAC
CGGCAACAGGATTCAATCTTAAGAAACTTTATTGCCAAATGTTTGAACGATCTGCTTCGACGCACTCCTT
CTTTACTCCACCATCTCGTCCTTATTGAAAACGTGGGTAGCACCAAAACGAATCAAGTCGCTGGAACTGA
AGTTACCAATCACGCTGGATGATTTGCCAGTTGGATTAATCTTGCCTTTCCCCGCATGAATAATATTGAT
GAATGCATGCGTGAGGGGTATTTCGATTTTGGCAATAGCTGCAATTGCCGCGACATCCTCCAACGAGCAT
AATTCTTCAGAAAAATAGCGATGTTCCATGTTGTCAGGGCATGCATGATGCACGTTATGAGGTGACGGTG
CTAGGCAGTATTCCCTCAAAGTTTCATAGTCAGTATCATATTCATCATTGCATTCCTGCAAGAGAGAATT
GAGACGCAATCCACACGCTGCGGCAACCTTCCGGCGTTCGTGGTCTATTTGCTCTTGGACGTTGCAAACG
TAAGTGTTGGATCCCGGTCGGCATCTACTCTATTCCTTTGCCCTCGGACGAGTGCTGGGGCGTCGGTTTC
CACTATCGGCGAGTACTTCTACACAGCCATCGGTCCAGACGGCCGCGCTTCTGCGGGCGATTTGTGTACG
CCCGACAGTCCCGGCTCCGGATCGGACGATTGCGTCGCATCGACCCTGCGCCCAAGCTGCATCATCGAAA
TTGCCGTCAACCAAGCTCTGATAGAGTTGGTCAAGACCAATGCGGAGCATATACGCCCGGAGCCGCGGCG
ATCCTGCAAGCTCCGGATGCCTCCGCTCGAAGTAGCGCGTCTGCTGCTCCATACAAGCCAACCACGGCCT
CCAGAAGAAGATGTTGGCGACCTCGTATTGGGAATCCCCGAACATCGCCTCGCTCCAGTCAATGACCGCT
GTTATGCGGCCATTGTCCGTCAGGACATTGTTGGAGCCGAAATCCGCGTGCACGAGGTGCCGGACTTCGG
GGCAGTCCTCGGCCCAAAGCATCAGCTCATCGAGAGCCTGCGCGACGGACGCACTGACGGTGTCGTCCAT
CACAGTTTGCCAGTGATACACATGGGGATCAGCAATCGCGCATATGAAATCACGCCATGTAGTGTATTGA
CCGATTCCTTGCGGTCCGAATGGGCCGAACCCGCTCGTCTGGCTAAGATCGGCCGCAGCGATCGCATCCA
TGGCCTCCGCGACCGGCTGCAGAACAGCGGGCAGTTCGGTTTCAGGCAGGTCTTGCAACGTGACACCCTG
TGCACGGCGGGAGATGCAATAGGTCAGGCTCTCGCTGAATTCCCCAATGTCAAGCACTTCCGGAATCGGG
AGCGCGGCCGATGCAAAGTGCCGATAAACATAACGATCTTTGTAGAAACCATCGGCGCAGCTATTTACCC
GCAGGACATATCCACGCCCTCCTACATCGAAGCTGAAAGCACGAGATTCTTCGCCCTCCGAGAGCTGCAT
CAGGTCGGAGACGCTGTCGAACTTTTCGATCAGAAACTTCTCGACAGACGTCGCGGTGAGTTCAGGCTTT
TTCATATCGGGGTCGTCCTCTCCAAATGAAATGAACTTCCTTATATAGAGGAAGGGTCTTGCGAAGGATA
GTGGGATTGTGCGTCATCCCTTACGTCAGTGGAGATATCACATCAATCCACTTGCTTTGAAGACGTGGTT
GGAACGTCTTCTTTTTCCACGATGCTCCTCGTGGGTGGGGGTCCATCTTTGGGACCACTGTCGGCAGAGG
CATCTTGAACGATAGCCTTTCCTTTATCGCAATGATGGCATTTGTAGGTGCCACCTTCCTTTTCTACTGT
CCTTTTGATGAAGTGACAGATAGCTGGGCAATGGAATCCGAGGAGGTTTCCCGATATTACCCTTTGTTGA
AAAGTCTCAATAGCCCTTTGGTCTTCTGAGACTGTATCTTTGATATTCTTGGAGTAGACGAGAGTGTCGT
GCTCCACCATGTTGACGGATCTCTAGGACGCGTCGACGCGTCGACGCGTCGACGCGTCGACGCGTCCTAG
AAGCTAATTCACTGGCCGTCGTTTTACAACGTCGTGACTGGGAAAACCCTGGCGTTACCCAACTTAATCG
CCTTGCAGCACATCCCCCTTTCGCCAGCTGGCGTAATAGCGAAGAGGCCCGCACCGATCGCCCTTCCCAA
CAGTTGCGCAGCCTGAATG
[44 nt withheld, positions 8560-8603]
C
[141 nt withheld, positions 8605-8745]
CCTTTGACGTTGGAGTCCACGTTCTTT
[37 nt withheld, positions 8773-8809]
ACCCTATCTCGGGCTATTCTTTTGATTTATAAGGGATTTTGCCGATTTCGGAACCACCATCAAACAGGAT
TTTCGCCTGCTGGGGCAAACCAGCGTGGACCGCTTGCTGCAACTCTCTCAGGGCCAGGCGGTGAAGGGCA
ATCAGCTGTTGCCCGTCTCACTGGTGAAAAGAAAAACCACCCCAGTACATTAAAAACGTCCGCAATGTGT
TATTAAGTTGTCTAAGCGTCAATTTGTTTACACCACAATATATCCTGCCACCAGCCAGCCAACAGCTCCC
CGACCGGCAGCTCGGCACAAAATCACCACTCGATACAGGCAGCCCATCAGTCCGGGACGGCGTCAGCGGG
AGAGCCGTTGTAAGGCGGCAGACTTTGCTCATGTTACCGATGCTATTCGGAAGAACGGCAACTAAGCTGC
CGGGTTTGAAACACGGATGATCTCGCGGAGGGTAGCATGTTGATTGTAACGATGACAGAGCGTTGCTGCC
TGTGATCAAATATCATCTCCCTCGCAGAGATCCGAATTATCAGCCTTCTTATTCATTTCTCGCTTAACCG
TGACAGGCTGTCGATCTTGAGAACTATGCCGACATAATAGGAAATCGCTGGATAAAGCCGCTGAGGAAGC
TGAGTGGCGCTATTTCTTTAGAAGTGAACGTTGACGATATCAACTCCCCTATCCATTGCTCACCGAATGG
TACAGGTCGGGGACCCGAAGTTCCGACTGTCGGCCTGATGCATCCCCGGCTGATCGACCCCAGATCTGGG
GCTGAGAAAGCCCAGTAAGGAAACAACTGTAGGTTCGAGTCGCGAGATCCCCCGGAACCAAAGGAAGTAG
GTTAAACCCGCTCCGATCAGGCCGAGCCACGCCAGGCCGAGAACATTGGTTCCTGTAGGCATCGGGATTG
GCGGATCAAACACTAAAGCTACTGGAACGAGCAGAAGTCCTCCGGCCGCCAGTTGCCAGGCGGTAAAGGT
GAGCAGAGGCACGGGAGGTTGCCACTTGCGGGTCAGCACGGTTCCGAACGCCATGGAAACCGCCCCCGCC
AGGCCCGCTGCGACGCCGACAGGATCTAGCGCTGCGTTTGGTGTCAACACCAACAGCGCCACGCCCGCAG
TTCCGCAAATAGCCCCCAGGACCGCCATCAATCGTATCGGGCTACCTAGCAGAGCGGCAGAGATGAACAC
GACCATCAGCGGCTGCACAGCGCCTACCGTCGCCGCGACCCCGCCCGGCAGGCGGTAGACCGAAATAAAC
AACAAGCTCCAGAATAGCGAAATATTAAGTGCGCCGAGGATGAAGATGCGCATCCACCAGATTCCCGTTG
GAATCTGTCGGACGATCATCACGAGCAATAAACCCGCCGGCAACGCCCGCAGCAGCATACCGGCGACCCC
TCGGCCTCGCTGTTCGGGCTCCACGAAAACGCCGGACAGATGCGCCTTGTGAGCGTCCTTGGGGCCGTCC
TCCTGTTTGAAGACCGACAGCCCAATGATCTCGCCGTCGATGTAGGCGCCGAATGCCACGGCATCTCGCA
ACCGTTCAGCGAACGCCTCCATGGGCTTTTTCTCCTCGTGCTCGTAAACGGACCCGAACATCTCTGGAGC
TTTCTTCAGGGCCGACAATCGGATCTCGCGGAAATCCTGCACGTCGGCCGCTCCAAGCCGTCGAATCTGA
GCCTTAATCACAATTGTCAATTTTAATCCTCTGTTTATCGGCAGTTCGTAGAGCGCGCCGTGCGTCCCGA
GCGATACTGAGCGAAGCAAGTGCGTCGAGCAGTGCCCGCTTGTTCCTGAAATGCCAGTAAAGCGCTGGCT
GCTGAACCCCCAGCCGGAACTGACCCCACAAGGCCCTAGCGTTTGCAATGCACCAGGTCATCATTGACCC
AGGCGTGTTCCACCAGGCCGCTGCCTCGCAACTCTTCGCAGGCTTCGCCGACCTGCTCGCGCCACTTCTT
CACGCGGGTGGAATCCGATCCGCACATGAGGCGGAAGGTTTCCAGCTTGAGCGGGTACGGCTCCCGGTGC
GAGCTGAAATAGTCGAACATCCGTCGGGCCGTCGGCGACAGCTTGCGGTACTTCTCCCATATGAATTTCG
TGTAGTGGTCGCCAGCAAACAGCACGACGATTTCCTCGTCGATCAGGACCTGGCAACGGGACGTTTTCTT
GCCACGGTCCAGGACGCGGAAGCGGTGCAGCAGCGACACCGATTCCAGGTGCCCAACGCGGTCGGACGTG
AAGCCCATCGCCGTCGCCTGTAGGCGCGACAGGCATTCCTCGGCCTTCGTGTAATACCGGCCATTGATCG
ACCAGCCCAGGTCCTGGCAAAGCTCGTAGAACGTGAAGGTGATCGGCTCGCCGATAGGGGTGCGCTTCGC
GTACTCCAACACCTGCTGCCACACCAGTTCGTCATCGTCGGCCCGCAGCTCGACGCCGGTGTAGGTGATC
TTCACGTCCTTGTTGACGTGGAAAATGACCTTGTTTTGCAGCGCCTCGCGCGGGATTTTCTTGTTGCGCG
TGGTGAACAGGGCAGAGCGGGCCGTGTCGTTTGGCATCGCTCGCATCGTGTCCGGCCACGGCGCAATATC
GAACAAGGAAAGCTGCATTTCCTTGATCTGCTGCTTCGTGTGTTTCAGCAACGCGGCCTGCTTGGCCTCG
CTGACCTGTTTTGCCAGGTCCTCGCCGGCGGTTTTTCGCTTCTTGGTCGTCATAGTTCCTCGCGTGTCGA
TGGTCATCGACTTCGCCAAACCTGCCGCCTCCTGTTCGAGACGACGCGAACGCTCCACGGCGGCCGATGG
CGCGGGCAGGGCAGGGGGAGCCAGTTGCACGCTGTCGCGCTCGATCTTGGCCGTAGCTTGCTGGACCATC
GAGCCGACGGACTGGAAGGTTTCGCGGGGCGCACGCATGACGGTGCGGCTTGCGATGGTTTCGGCATCCT
CGGCGGAAAACCCCGCGTCGATCAGTTCTTGCCTGTATGCCTTCCGGTCAAACGTCCGATTCATTCACCC
TCCTTGCGGGATTGCCCCGACTCACGCCGGGGCAATGTGCCCTTATTCCTGATTTGACCCGCCTGGTGCC
TTGGTGTCCAGATAATCCACCTTATCGGCAATGAAGTCGGTCCCGTAGACCGTCTGGCCGTCCTTCTCGT
ACTTGGTATTCCGAATCTTGCCCTGCACGAATACCAGCGACCCCTTGCCCAAATACTTGCCGTGGGCCTC
GGCCTGAGAGCCAAAACACTTGATGCGGAAGAAGTCGGTGCGCTCCTGCTTGTCGCCGGCATCGTTGCGC
CACATCTAGGTACTAAAACAATTCATCCAGTAAAATATAATATTTTATTTTCTCCCAATCAGGCTTGATC
CCCAGTAAGTCAAAAAATAGCTCGACATACTGTTCTTCCCCGATATCCTCCCTGATCGACCGGACGCAGA
AGGCAATGTCATACCACTTGTCCGCCCTGCCGCTTCTCCCAAGATCAATAAAGCCACTTACTTTGCCATC
TTTCACAAAGATGTTGCTGTCTCCCAGGTCGCCGTGGGAAAAGACAAGTTCCTCTTCGGGCTTTTCCGTC
TTTAAAAAATCATACAGCTCGCGCGGATCTTTAAATGGAGTGTCTTCTTCCCAGTTTTCGCAATCCACAT
CGGCCAGATCGTTATTCAGTAAGTAATCCAATTCGGCTAAGCGGCTGTCTAAGCTATTCGTATAGGGACA
ATCCGATATGTCGATGGAGTGAAAGAGCCTGATGCACTCCGCATACAGCTCGATAATCTTTTCAGGGCTT
TGTTCATCTTCATACTCTTCCGAGCAAAGGACGCCATCGGCCTCACTCATGAGCAGATTGCTCCAGCCAT
CATGCCGTTCAAAGTGCAGGACCTTTGGAACAGGCAGCTTTCCTTCCAGCCATAGCATCATGTCCTTTTC
CCGTTCCACATCATAGGTGGTCCCTTTATACCGGCTGTCCGTCATTTTTAAATATAGGTTTTCATTTTCT
CCCACCAGCTTATATACCTTAGCAGGAGACATTCCTTCCGTATCTTTTACGCAGCGGTATTTTTCGATCA
GTTTTTTCAATTCCGGTGATATTCTCATTTTAGCCATTTATTATTTCCTTCCTCTTTTCTACAGTATTTA
AAGATACCCCAAGAAGCTAATTATAACAAGACGAACTCCAATTCACTGTTCCTTGCATTCTAAAACCTTA
AATACCAGAAAACAGCTTTTTCAAAGTTGTTTTCAAAGTTGGCGTATAACATAGTATCGACGGAGCCGAT
TTTGAAACCACAATTATGGGTGATGCTGCCAACTTACTGATTTAGTGTATGATGGTGTTTTTGAGGTGCT
CCAGTGGCTTCTGTTTCTATCAGCTGTCCCTCCTGTTCAGCTACTGACGGGGTGGTGCGTAACGGCAAAA
GCACCGCCGGACATCAGCGCTATCTCTGCTCTCACTGCCGTAAAACATGGCAACTGCAGTTCACTTACAC
CGCTTCTCAACCCGGTACGCACCAGAAAATCATTGATATGGCCATGAATGGCGTTGGATGCCGGGCAACA
GCCCGCATTATGGGCGTTGGCCTCAACACGATTTTACGTCACTTAAAAAACTCAGGCCGCAGTCGGTAAC
CTCGCGCATACAGCCGGGCAGTGACGTCATCGTCTGCGCGGAAATGGACGAACAGTGGGGCTATGTCGGG
GCTAAATCGCGCCAGCGCTGGCTGTTTTACGCGTATGACAGTCTCCGGAAGACGGTTGTTGCGCACGTAT
TCGGTGAACGCACTATGGCGACGCTGGGGCGTCTTATGAGCCTGCTGTCACCCTTTGACGTGGTGATATG
GATGACGGATGGCTGGCCGCTGTATGAATCCCGCCTGAAGGGAAAGCTGCACGTAATCAGCAAGCGATAT
ACGCAGCGAATTGAGCGGCATAACCTGAATCTGAGGCAGCACCTGGCACGGCTGGGACGGAAGTCGCTGT
CGTTCTCAAAATCGGTGGAGCTGCATGACAAAGTCATCGGGCATTATCTGAACATAAAACACTATCAATA
AGTTGGAGTCATTACCCAATTATGATAGAATTTACAAGCTATAAGGTTATTGTCCTGGGTTTCAAGCATT
AGTCCATGCAAGTTTTTATGCTTTGCCCATTCTATAGATATATTGATAAGCGCGCTGCCTATGCCTTGCC
CCCTGAAATCCTTACATACGGCGATATCTTCTATATAAAAGATATATTATCTTATCAGTATTGTCAATAT
ATTCAAGGCAATCTGCCTCCTCATCCTCTTCATCCTCTTCGTCTTGGTAGCTTTTTAAATATGGCGCTTC
ATAGAGTAATTCTGTAAAGGTCCAATTCTCGTTTTCATACCTCGGTATAATCTTACCTATCACCTCAAAT
GGTTCGCTGGGTTTATCGCACCCCCGAACACGAGCACGGCACCCGCGACCACTATGCCAAGAATGCCCAA
GGTAAAAATTGCCGGCCCCGCCATGAAGTCCGTGAATGCCCCGACGGCCGAAGTGAAGGGCAGGCCGCCA
CCCAGGCCGCCGCCCTCACTGCCCGGCACCTGGTCGCTGAATGTCGATGCCAGCACCTGCGGCACGTCAA
TGCTTCCGGGCGTCGCGCTCGGGCTGATCGCCCATCCCGTTACTGCCCCGATCCCGGCAATGGCAAGGAC
TGCCAGCGCTGCCATTTTTGGGGTGAGGCCGTTCGCGGCCGAGGGGCGCAGCCCCTGGGGGGATGGGAGG
CCCGCGTTAGCGGGCCGGGAGGGTTCGAGAAGGGGGGGCACCCCCCTTCGGCGTGCGCGGTCACGCGCAC
AGGGCGCAGCCCTGGTTAAAAACAAGGTTTATAAATATTGGTTTAAAAGCAGGTTAAAAGACAGGTTAGC
GGTGGCCGAAAAACGGGCGGAAACCCTTGCAAATGCTGGATTTTCTGCCTGTGGACAGCCCCTCAAATGT
CAATAGGTGCGCCCCTCATCTGTCAGCACTCTGCCCCTCAAGTGTCAAGGATCGCGCCCCTCATCTGTCA
GTAGTCGCGCCCCTCAAGTGTCAATACCGCAGGGCACTTATCCCCAGGCTTGTCCACATCATCTGTGGGA
AACTCGCGTAAAATCAGGCGTTTTCGCCGATTTGCGAGGCTGGCCAGCTCCACGTCGCCGGCCGAAATCG
AGCCTGCCCCTCATCTGTCAACGCCGCGCCGGGTGAGTCGGCCCCTCAAGTGTCAACGTCCGCCCCTCAT
CTGTCAGTGAGGGCCAAGTTTTCCGCGAGGTATCCACAACGCCGGCGGCCGCGGTGTCTCGCACACGGCT
TCGACGGCGTTTCTGGCGCGTTTGCAGGGCCATAGACGGCCGCCAGCCCAGCGGCGAGGGCAACCAGCCC
GGTGAGCGTCGGAAAGGCGC
