>Addgene plasmid #126226 | pGWB14-LYX008 | depositor partial sequence | sequence record 241500 | Niben101Scf13779g00003.1
ATGGCGCCGAAAGAAAAAGGTACGGCGGCGGGGAAAGTGAACGGTGTTTCAAAGGAGGTGCATTATAGAG
GTGTACGAAAAAGGCCTTGGGGGAGATATGCAGCGGAAATTAGAGATCCGGGGAAAAAGAGCCGTGTTTG
GCTTGGCACCTTTGATACGGCGGAGGACGCCGCCAGAGCTTATGATGCGGCGGCGAGAGAATTTCGCGGA
ACTAAAGCGAAGACGAATTTTCTGGTTTTAGAGCAGGAGAATGTAAAATTAGCTAATGGAAATCGGAGTC
CGAGCTACAGCAGTACCGTTGAGAACTCGCCGCCGGTTATGCCGGAGAACTCGCCGCCGGCAGTCATTTT
GGACACGTCGCCGTTGGATCTCAGCCTCGGTGGATCCGGTAGTTTATTTAGCAACGGTGTGGGTAGGTTT
TTGTTCCAGAACCATCTGTTTCATGGTTCTCCGGTCGCCGGAGGTGTGACATCGGTGAATCATATGTACT
ATTTGGAAGCTGTACAACGAGAGCAAGTGATTTCTTCATATAAAAAGAGTTGCCGGACAACGGCGGAGTT
TATCGCCGGTTGCGGTGGAGGCGCCTCAGGCGAGTCCGACTCTTCGTCGGTGATTGATTTTATGGGGCAC
GATCTAAAGCCCACAACCAGGCCCATTAATCTCGACCTCAATCTTCCTCCGCCGGAAAACATG
